>Addgene plasmid #23347 | pBabe puro Snail | addgene full sequence | sequence record 152113 | Addgene NGS result
CAACTATGGCCATTTAATGTAAATACTTAAGAAAAAAAACCAAATTAATTTTGATACATGCTGCATGTGA
AAGACCCCCGCTGACGGGTAGTCAATCACTCAGAGGAGACCCTCCCAAGGAACAGCGAGACCACAAGTCG
GATGCAACTGCAAGAGGGTTTATTGGATACACGGGTACCCGGGCGACTCAGTCAATCGGAGGACTGGCGC
CCCGAGTGAGGGGTTGTGGGCTCTTTTATTGAGCTCGGGGAGCAGAAGCGCGCGAACAGAAGCGAGAAGC
GAACTGATTGGTTAGTTCAAATAAGGCACAGGGTCATTTCAGGTCCTTGGGGCACCCTGGAAACATCTGA
TGGTTCTCTAGAAACTGCTGAGGGCTGGACCGCATCTGGGGACCATCTGTTCTTGGCCCTGAGCCGGGGC
AGGAACTGCTTACCACAGATATCCTGTTTGGCCCATATTCAGCTGTTCCATCTGTTCTTGGCCCTGAGCC
GGGGCAGGAACTGCTTACCACAGATATCCTGTTTGGCCCATATTCAGCTGTTCCATCTGTTCCTGACCTT
GATCTGAACTTCTCTATTCTCAGTTATGTATTTTTCCATGCCTTGCAAAATGGCGTTACTTAAGCTAGCT
TGCCAAACCTACAGGTGGGGTCTTTCATTCCCCCCTTTTTCTGGAGACTAAATAAAATCTTTTATTTTAT
CGATGCATGGGGTCGTGCGCTCCTTTCGGTCGGGCGCTGCGGGTCGTGGGGCGGGCGTCAGGCACCGGGC
TTGCGGGTCATGCACCAGGTGCGCGGTCCTTCGGGCACCTCGACGTCGGCGGTGACGGTGAAGCCGAGCC
GCTCGTAGAAGGGGAGGTTGCGGGGCGCGGAGGTCTCCAGGAAGGCGGGCACCCCGGCGCGCTCGGCCGC
CTCCACTCCGGGGAGCACGACGGCGCTGCCCAGACCCTTGCCCTGGTGGTCGGGCGAGACGCCGACGGTG
GCCAGGAACCACGCGGGCTCCTTGGGCCGGTGCGGCGCCAGGAGGCCTTCCATCTGTTGCTGCGCGGCCA
GCCGGGAACCGCTCAACTCGGCCATGCGCGGGCCGATCTCGGCGAACACCGCCCCCGCTTCGACGCTCTC
CGGCGTGGTCCAGACCGCCACCGCGGCGCCGTCGTCCGCGACCCACACCTTGCCGATGTCGAGCCCGACG
CGCGTGAGGAAGAGTTCTTGCAGCTCGGTGACCCGCTCGATGTGGCGGTCCGGATCGACGGTGTGGCGCG
TGGCGGGGTAGTCGGCGAACGCGGCGGCGAGGGTGCGTACGGCCCTGGGGACGTCGTCGCGGGTGGCGAG
GCGCACCGTGGGCTTGTACTCGGTCATGGTAAGCTTTTTGCAAAAGCCTAGGCCTCCAAAAAAGCCTCCT
CACTACTTCTGGAATAGCTCAGAGGCCGAGGCGGCCTCGGCCTCTGCATAAATAAAAAAAATTAGTCAGC
CATGGGGCGGAGAATGGGCGGAACTGGGCGGAGTTAGGGGCGGGATGGGCGGAGTTAGGGGCGGGACTAT
GGTTGCTGACTAATTGAGATGCATGCTTTGCATACTTCTGCCTGCTGGGGAGCCTGGGGACTTTCCACAC
CTGGTTGCTGACTAATTGAGATGCATGCTTTGCATACTTCTGCCTGCTGGGGAGCCTGGGGACTTTCCAC
ACCCTAACTGACACACATTCCACAGGGTCGACCACTGTGCTGGCGAATTCTCAGCGGGGACATCCTGAGC
AGCCGGACTCTTGGTGCTTGTGGAGCAGGGACATTCGGGAGAAGGTCCGAGCACACGCCTGGCACTGGTA
CTTCTTGACATCTGAGTGGGTCTGGAGGTGGGCCCGCAGGTTGGAGCGGTCAGCGAAGGCACGGCTGCAG
TGGGGACAGGAGAAGGGCTTCTCGCCAGTGTGGGTCCGGACATGGCCTTGTAGCAGCCAGGGCCTAGAGA
AGGCCTTCCCGCAGGTTCCGCAGACGCAGGGCAGCGTGTGGCTTCGGATGTGCATCTTGAGGGCACCCAG
GCTGAGGTATTCCTTGTTGCAGTATTTGCAGTTGAAGGCCTTTCGAGCCTGGAGATCCTTGGCCTCAGAG
AGCTGGGCCAGCTGCTTGGGCACTTGGCCCAAGCCTGGGAAGGCAGCATAGGCCTCGGCCTCCAAGGAAG
AGACTGAAGTAGAGGAGAAGGACGAAGGAGCCGGTGAGGGTGGGCTGGGGGGCTGGGAGCCTTTCCCACT
GTCCTCATCTGACAGGGAGGTCAGCTCTGCCACCCTGGGACTCTCCTGGAGCCGAAGGGAGGCCCAGGCA
ATTGGCTGGGCTTGGGGCGCCAGGACAGAGTCCCAGATGAGCATTGGCAGCGAGGCGGTGGGGTTGAGGA
TCTCCGGAGGTGGGATGGCTGCCAGCAGGTGGGCCTGGTCGTAGGGCTGCTGGAAGGTAAACTCTGGATT
AGAGTCCTGCAGCTCGCTGTAGTTAGGCTTCCGATTGGGGTCGGAGGGCTTCCTGACGAGGAAAGAGCGC
GGCATGGATCCGGCCGGCGCCTAGAGAAGGAGTGAGGGCTGGATAAAGGGAGGATCGAGGCGGGGTCGAA
CGAGGAGGTTCAAGGGGGAGAGACGGGGCGGATGGAGGAAGAGGAGGCGGAGGCTTAGGGTGTACAAAGG
GCTTGACCCAGGGAGGGGGGTCAAAAGCCAAGGCTTCCCAGGTCACGATGTAGGGGACCTGGTCTGGGTG
TCCATGCGGGCCAGGTGAAAAGACCTTGATCTTAACCTGGGTGATGAGGTCTCGGTTAAAGGTGCCGTCT
CGCGGCCATCCGACGTTAAAGGTTGGCCATTCTGCAGAGCAGAAGGTAACCCAACGTCTCTTCTTGACAT
CTACCGACTGGTTGTGAGCGATCCGCTCGACATCTTTCCAGTGACCTAAGGTCAAACTTAAGGGAGTGGT
AACAGTCTGGCCCTAATTTTCAGACAAATACAGAAACACAGTCAGACAGAGACAACACAGAACGATGCTG
CAGCGCTGCAGCAGACAAGACGCGCGGCTTCGGTTCCAAACCGAAAGCAAAAATTCAGACGGAGGCGGGA
ACTGTTTTAGGTTCTCGTCTCCTACCAGAACCACATATCCTGACGGGGTCGGATTCCACATCGACTCCCT
TCCTCAGGTCGGGCCACAAAAACGGCCCCCAAAGTCCCTGGGACGTCTCCCAGGGTTGCGGCCGGGTGTT
CAGAACTCGTCAGTTCCACCACGGGTCCGCCAGATACAGAGCTAGTTAGCTAACTAGTACCGACGCAGGC
GCATAAAATCAGTCATAGACACTAGACAATCGGACAGACACAGATAAGTTGCTGGCCAGCTTGCCTCCCG
GTGGTGGGTCGGTGGTCCCTGGGCAGGGGTCTCCCGATCCCGGACGAGCCCCCAAATGAAAGACCCCCGC
TGACGGGTAGTCAATCACTCAGAGGAGACCCTCCCAAGGAACAGCGAGACCACAAGTCGGATGCAACTGC
AAGAGGGTTTATTGGATACACGGGTACCCGGGCGACTCAGTCAATCGGAGGACTGGCGCCCCGAGTGAGG
GGTTGTGGGCTCTTTTATTGAGCTCGGGGAGCAGAAGCGCGCGAACAGAAGCGAGAAGCGAACTGATTGG
TTAGTTCAAATAAGGCACAGGGTCATTTCAGGTCCTTGGGGCACCCTGGAAACATCTGATGGTTCTCTAG
AAACTGCTGAGGGCTGGACCGCATCTGGGGACCATCTGTTCTTGGCCCTGAGCCGGGGCAGGAACTGCTT
ACCACAGATATCCTGTTTGGCCCATATTCAGCTGTTCCATCTGTTCTTGGCCCTGAGCCGGGGCAGGAAC
TGCTTACCACAGATATCCTGTTTGGCCCATATTCAGGCTGCAGGTGGCACTTTTCGGGGAAATGTGCGCG
GAACCCCTATTTGTTTATTTTTCTAAATACATTCAAATATGTATCCGCTCATGAGACAATAACCCTGATA
AATGCTTCAATAATATTGAAAAAGGAAGAGTATGAGTATTCAACATTTCCGTGTCGCCCTTATTCCCTTT
TTTGCGGCATTTTGCCTTCCTGTTTTTGCTCACCCAGAAACGCTGGTGAAAGTAAAAGATGCTGAAGATC
AGTTGGGTGCACGAGTGGGTTACATCGAACTGGATCTCAACAGCGGTAAGATCCTTGAGAGTTTTCGCCC
CGAAGAACGTTTTCCAATGATGAGCACTTTTAAAGTTCTGCTATGTGGCGCGGTATTATCCCGTATTGAC
GCCGGGCAAGAGCAACTCGGTCGCCGCATACACTATTCTCAGAATGACTTGGTTGAGTACTCACCAGTCA
CAGAAAAGCATCTTACGGATGGCATGACAGTAAGAGAATTATGCAGTGCTGCCATAACCATGAGTGATAA
CACTGCGGCCAACTTACTTCTGACAACGATCGGAGGACCGAAGGAGCTAACCGCTTTTTTGCACAACATG
GGGGATCATGTAACTCGCCTTGATCGTTGGGAACCGGAGCTGAATGAAGCCATACCAAACGACGAGCGTG
ACACCACGATGCCTGTAGCAATGGCAACAACGTTGCGCAAACTATTAACTGGCGAACTACTTACTCTAGC
TTCCCGGCAACAATTAATAGACTGGATGGAGGCGGATAAAGTTGCAGGACCACTTCTGCGCTCGGCCCTT
CCGGCTGGCTGGTTTATTGCTGATAAATCTGGAGCCGGTGAGCGTGGGTCTCGCGGTATCATTGCAGCAC
TGGGGCCAGATGGTAAGCCCTCCCGTATCGTAGTTATCTACACGACGGGGAGTCAGGCAACTATGGATGA
ACGAAATAGACAGATCGCTGAGATAGGTGCCTCACTGATTAAGCATTGGTAACTGTCAGACCAAGTTTAC
TCATATATACTTTAGATTGATTTGCGGCCGCAAAAGGATCTAGGTGAAGATCCTTTTTGATAATCTCATG
ACCAAAATCCCTTAACGTGAGTTTTCGTTCCACTGAGCGTCAGACCCCGTAGAAAAGATCAAAGGATCTT
CTTGAGATCCTTTTTTTCTGCGCGTAATCTGCTGCTTGCAAACAAAAAAACCACCGCTACCAGCGGTGGT
TTGTTTGCCGGATCAAGAGCTACCAACTCTTTTTCCGAAGGTAACTGGCTTCAGCAGAGCGCAGATACCA
AATACTGTTCTTCTAGTGTAGCCGTAGTTAGGCCACCACTTCAAGAACTCTGTAGCACCGCCTACATACC
TCGCTCTGCTAATCCTGTTACCAGTGGCTGCTGCCAGTGGCGATAAGTCGTGTCTTACCGGGTTGGACTC
AAGACGATAGTTACCGGATAAGGCGCAGCGGTCGGGCTGAACGGGGGGTTCGTGCACACAGCCCAGCTTG
GAGCGAACGACCTACACCGAACTGAGATACCTACAGCGTGAGCTATGAGAAAGCGCCACGCTTCCCGAAG
GGAGAAAGGCGGACAGGTATCCGGTAAGCGGCAGGGTCGGAACAGGAGAGCGCACGAGGGAGCTTCCAGG
GGGAAACGCCTGGTATCTTTATAGTCCTGTCGGGTTTCGCCACCTCTGACTTGAGCGTCGATTTTTGTGA
TGCTCGTCAGGGGGGCGGAGCCTATGGAAAAACGCCAGCAACGCGGCCTTTTTACGGTTCCTGGCCTTTT
GCTGGCCTTTTGCTCACATGTTCTTTCCTGCGTTATCCCCTGATTCTGTGGATAACCGTATTACCGCCTT
TGAGTGAGCTGATACCGCTCGCCGCAGCCGAACGACCGAGCGCAGCGAGTCAGTGAGCGAGGAAGCGGAA
GAGCGCCCAATACGCAAACCGCCTCTCCCCGCGCGTTGGCCGATTCATTAATG
Features (pLannotate 1.2.2; 12 found; start..end, strand, type, name):
     68..537     -  LTR            LTR: long terminal repeat from Moloney murine leukemia virus
    538..659     -  LTR            3' LTR (ΔU3) (fragment): self-inactivating 3' long terminal repeat (LTR) from Moloney murine leukemia virus
    758..1357    -  CDS            PuroR: puromycin N-acetyltransferase; pac from Streptomyces alboniger; confers resistance to puromycin
   1367..1696    -  promoter       SV40 promoter: SV40 enhancer and early promoter
   1734..2525    -  CDS            SNAI1: SNAI1_HUMAN - Also known as SNAH. Experimental evidence at protein level: Swiss-Prot protein existence level 1. Involved in induction of the epithelial to mesenchymal transition (EMT), formation and maintenance of embryonic mesoderm, growth arrest, survival and cell migration. Binds to 3 E-boxes of the E-cadherin/CDH1 gene promoter and to the promoters of CLDN7 and KRT8 and, in association with histone demethylase KDM1A which it recruits to the promoters, causes a decrease in dimethylated H3K4 levels and represses transcription (PubMed:20389281, PubMed:20562920). The N- terminal SNAG domain co
   2536..2952    -  CDS            gag (truncated): truncated Moloney murine leukemia virus (MMLV) gag gene lacking the start codon
   3019..3293    -  misc_feature   MESV Ψ (fragment): packaging signal of murine embryonic stem cell virus
   3417..3886    -  LTR            LTR: long terminal repeat from Moloney murine leukemia virus
   3917..4021    +  promoter       AmpR promoter: bla
   4022..4882    +  CDS            AmpR: β-lactamase; bla; confers resistance to ampicillin, carbenicillin, and related antibiotics
   5042..5630    +  rep_origin     ori: high-copy-number ColE1/pMB1/pBR322/pUC origin of replication
   5813..2       +  CDS            lacI (fragment) (across the origin): lac repressor; lacI; The lac repressor binds to the lac operator to inhibit transcription in E. coli. This inhibition can be relieved by adding lactose or isopropyl-β-D-thiogalactopyranoside (IPTG).
