[The description below was written by a language model from this plasmid's Addgene catalogue record and pLannotate feature annotations shown in this document.]
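Description:
pBabe puro Snail is a Moloney murine leukemia virus-based retroviral vector for stable expression of human Snail (SNAI1) in mammalian cells, built by restriction cloning into the pBabe puro backbone. In bacteria it is maintained through a high-copy ColE1/pUC-type origin and selected with ampicillin via the β-lactamase gene and its native promoter. A short lacI fragment annotated across the sequence origin appears to be a backbone remnant with no stated function.

The retroviral cassette lies on the reverse strand of the sequenced record and is bounded by MMLV long terminal repeats. Downstream of the 5′ LTR are a packaging signal (annotated as a fragment of the MESV Ψ) and a truncated gag segment lacking its start codon, which together support efficient encapsidation of the genomic RNA when the plasmid is introduced into a packaging cell line that supplies the viral proteins in trans. The SNAI1 coding sequence follows. No dedicated internal promoter is annotated upstream of it, so it is presumably transcribed from the 5′ LTR, as is usual for pBabe vectors. No epitope tag or reporter is annotated. After the insert, an SV40 enhancer/early promoter drives the puromycin N-acetyltransferase gene, allowing puromycin selection of transduced cells. The annotation software also labels a small piece next to the 3′ LTR as a ΔU3 self-inactivating fragment, but an apparently full LTR is annotated immediately beside it.

SNAI1 is a zinc-finger transcriptional repressor that binds E-boxes in the E-cadherin promoter and induces epithelial-to-mesenchymal transition. The associated publication concerns metastasis and basal-like breast cancer, consistent with use of this vector to enforce Snail expression and study EMT, migration and invasion.
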