Addgene plasmid #23347: pBabe puro Snail
Depositing lab: Bob Weinberg. Depositing organization: Whitehead Institute for Biomedical Research. Publication: Mesenchyme Forkhead 1 (FOXC2) plays a key role in metastasis and is associated with aggressive basal-like breast cancers. Mani SA, Yang J, Brooks M, Schwaninger G, Zhou A, Miura N, Kutok JL, Hartwell K, Richardson AL, Weinberg RA. Proc Natl Acad Sci U S A. 2007 Jun 12. 104(24):10069-74. 10.1073/pnas.0703900104 PubMed 17537911.
Backbone
  Vector backbone: pBabe puro
  Backbone manufacturer: Available at Addgene (#1764)
  Backbone size w/o insert (bp): 5169
  Vector type: Mammalian Expression, Retroviral
  Selectable markers: Puromycin
Growth in bacteria
  Bacterial resistance: Ampicillin, 100 μg/mL
  Growth temperature: 37°C
  Growth strain: DH5alpha
  Copy number: High Copy
Gene/Insert
  Gene/Insert name: Snail
  Species: H. sapiens (human)
  Entrez Gene: SNAI1 (a.k.a. SLUGH2, SNA, SNAH, SNAIL, SNAIL1, dJ710H13.1)
  Cloning method: Restriction Enzyme
  Sequencing primers: 5′ pBABE 5'; 3′ pBABE 3'
Terms and licenses: Academic/Nonprofit Terms; Industry Terms: Not Available to Industry
How to cite: pBabe puro Snail was a gift from Bob Weinberg (Addgene plasmid # 23347 ; http://n2t.net/addgene:23347 ; RRID:Addgene_23347)
