>Addgene plasmid #23347 | pBabe puro Snail | addgene partial sequence | sequence record 165369 | pBABE5 5'-CTTTATCCAGCCCTCAC-3'
CCGCGCTCTTTCCTCGTCAGGAAGCCCTCCGACCCCAATCGGAAGCCTAACTACAGCGAGCTGCAGGACT
CTAATCCAGAGTTTACCTTCCAGCAGCCCTACGACCAGGCCCACCTGCTGGCAGCCATCCCACCTCCGGA
GATCCTCAACCCCACCGCCTCGCTGCCAATGCTCATCTGGGACTCTGTCCTGGCGCCCCAAGCCCAGCCA
ATTGCCTGGGCCTCCCTTCGGCTCCAGGAGAGTCCCAGGGTGGCAGAGCTGACCTCCCTGTCAGATGAGG
ACAGTGGGAAAGGCTCCCAGCCCCCCAGCCCACCCTCACCGGCTCCTTCGTCCTTCTCCTCTACTTCAGT
CTCTTCCTTGGAGGCCGAGGCCTATGCTGCCTTCCCAGGCTTGGGCCAAGTGCCCAAGCAGCTGGCCCAG
CTCTCTGAGGCCAAGGATCTCCAGGCTCGAAAGGCCTTCAACTGCAAATACTGCAACAAGGAATACCTCA
GCCTGGGTGCCCTCAAGATGCACATCCGAAGCCACACGCTGCCCTGCGTCTGCGGAACCTGCGGGAAGGC
CTTCTCTAGGCCCTGGCTGCTACAAGGCCATGTCCGGACCCACACTGGCGAGAAGCCCTTCTCCTGTCCC
CACTGCAGCCGTGCCTTCGCTGACCGCTCCAACCTGCGGGCCCACCTCCAGACCCACTCAGATGTCAAGA
AGTACCAGTGCCAGGCGTGTGCTCGGACCTTCTCCCGAATGTCCCTGCTCCACAAGCACCAAGAGTCCGG
CTGCTCAGGATGTCCCCGCTGAGAATTCGCCAGCACAGTGGTCGACCCTGTGGAATGTGTGTCAGTTAGG
GTGTGGAAAGTCCCCAGGCTCCCCAGCAGGCAGAAGTATGCAAAGCATGCATCTCAATTAGTCAGCAACC
AGGTGTGGAAAGTCCCCAGGCTCCCCAGCAGGCAGAAGTATGCAAAGCATGCATCTCAATTAGTCAGCAA
CCATAGTCCCGCCCCTAACTC
